>Addgene plasmid #110578 | pBTK113 | addgene full sequence | sequence record 215668 | Addgene NGS Result
TGCCCGATCAATCATGACCAAAATCCCTTAACGTGAGTTTTCGTTCCACTGAGCGTCAGACCCCGTAGAA
AAGATCAAAGGATCTTCTTGAGATCCTTTTTTTCTGCGCGTAATCTGCTGCTTGCAAACAAAAAAACCAC
CGCTACCAGCGGTGGTTTGTTTGCCGGATCAAGAGCTACCAACTCTTTTTCCGAAGGTAACTGGCTTCAG
CAGAGCGCAGATACCAAATACTGTTCTTCTAGTGTAGCCGTAGTTAGGCCACCACTTCAAGAACTCTGTA
GCACCGCCTACATACCTCGCTCTGCTAATCCTGTTACCAGTGGCTGCTGCCAGTGGCGATAAGTCGTGTC
TTACCGGGTTGGACTCAAGACGATAGTTACCGGATAAGGCGCAGCGGTCGGGCTGAACGGGGGGTTCGTG
CACACAGCCCAGCTTGGAGCGAACGACCTACACCGAACTGAGATACCTACAGCGTGAGCTATGAGAAAGC
GCCACGCTTCCCGAAGGGAGAAAGGCGGACAGGTATCCGGTAAGCGGCAGGGTCGGAACAGGAGAGCGCA
CGAGGGAGCTTCCAGGGGGAAACGCCTGGTATCTTTATAGTCCTGTCGGGTTTCGCCACCTCTGACTTGA
GCGTCGATTTTTGTGATGCTCGTCAGGGGGGCGGAGCCTATGGAAAAACGCCAGCAACGCGGCCTTTTTA
CGGTTCCTGGCCTTTTGCTGGCCTTTTGCTCACATGTTCTTTCCTGCGTTATCCCCTGATTCTGTGGATA
ACCGTAGTCGGTCTCAAACGCATACGGGAGTTTATTCTTGACATATTGCCGGTGTGTTGGTATAATAACT
TAGTACTGTTATACAGAAACAGAGGAGATATTACATATGTGAGACCAGACCAATAAAAAACGCCCGGCGG
CAACCGAGCGTTCTGAACAAATCCAGATGGAGTTCTGAGGTCATTACTGGATCTATCAACAGGAGTCCAA
GCGAGCTCGATATCAAATTACGCCCCGCCCTGCCACTCATCGCAGTACTGTTGTAATTCATTAAGCATTC
TGCCGACATGGAAGCCATCACAAACGGCATGATGAACCTGAATCGCCAGCGGCATCAGCACCTTGTCGCC
TTGCGTATAATATTTGCCCATGGTGAAAACGGGGGCGAAGAAGTTGTCCATATTGGCCACGTTTAAATCA
AAACTGGTGAAACTCACCCAGGGATTGGCTGAAACGAAAAACATATTCTCAATAAACCCTTTAGGGAAAT
AGGCCAGGTTTTCACCGTAACACGCCACATCTTGCGAATATATGTGTAGAAACTGCCGGAAATCGTCGTG
GTATTCACTCCAGAGCGATGAAAACGTTTCAGTTTGCTCATGGAAAACGGTGTAACAAGGGTGAACACTA
TCCCATATCACCAGCTCACCGTCTTTCATTGCCATACGAAATTCCGGATGAGCATTCATCAGGCGGGCAA
GAATGTGAATAAAGGCCGGATAAAACTTGTGCTTATTTTTCTTTACGGTCTTTAAAAAGGCCGTAATATC
CAGCTGAACGGTCTGGTTATAGGTACATTGAGCAACTGACTGAAATGCCTCAAAATGTTCTTTACGATGC
CATTGGGATATATCAACGGTGGTATATCCAGTGATTTTTTTCTCCATTTTAGCTTCCTTAGCTCCTGAAA
ATCTCGATAACTCAAAAAATACGCCCGGTAGTGATCTTATTTCATTATGGTGAAAGTTGGAACCTCTTAC
G
Features (pLannotate 1.2.2; 4 found; start..end, strand, type, name):
     88..676     +  rep_origin     ori: high-copy-number ColE1/pMB1/pBR322/pUC origin of replication
    893..927     -  terminator     lambda t0 terminator: minimal transcription terminator from phage lambda (Scholtissek and Grosse, 1987)
   1001..1657    -  CDS            cat: CAT_ECOLX - Experimental evidence at protein level: Swiss-Prot protein existence level 1. This enzyme is an effector of chloramphenicol resistance in bacteria. From Escherichia coli. This protein is used as a marker in many commonly used cloning vectors, such as pACYC184.
   1658..4       -  promoter       cat promoter (across the origin): promoter of the E. coli cat gene encoding chloramphenicol acetyltransferase
