[The description below was written by a language model from this plasmid's Addgene catalogue record and pLannotate feature annotations shown in this document.]
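Description:
pBTK113 is a small part plasmid (about 1.75 kb) from the Bee Microbiome Toolkit (BTK), a synthetic biology collection for modular Golden Gate assembly of broad-host-range plasmids aimed at engineering bee gut bacteria. It serves as a storage and donor vector for a single Type 2 part, the position that in this toolkit holds a promoter. The backbone is minimal: a ColE1/pMB1-family origin of replication for maintenance in E. coli, and a chloramphenicol acetyltransferase (cat) gene driven by its native cat promoter and followed by a phage lambda t0 terminator, giving chloramphenicol selection. The catalogue lists the plasmid as low copy, whereas the automated annotation labels the origin as a high-copy ColE1/pUC-type element, so the two sources disagree on this point.

The payload is the synthetic CP32 promoter together with a ribosome binding site, introduced by Gibson cloning. This insert is not picked up in the generated feature table, which annotates only the backbone elements. It presumably lies in one of the short unannotated stretches of the sequence, but its exact position, and the flanking Type IIS restriction sites and overhangs expected for a Golden Gate part, are not stated in the record. The record also gives no information on the promoter's strength or host range.

In use, the promoter-RBS part would be released from pBTK113 in a Golden Gate reaction and joined in a defined order with other toolkit parts, such as coding sequences, terminators, origins and resistance markers. The result is a complete expression plasmid in which CP32 and its RBS drive transcription and translation of the downstream gene of interest.
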