Addgene plasmid #110578: pBTK113
Purpose: BTK Type 2 promoter for golden gate assembly
Depositing lab: Jeffrey Barrick. Depositing organization: University of Texas at Austin. Publication: Genetic Engineering of Bee Gut Microbiome Bacteria with a Toolkit for Modular Assembly of Broad-Host-Range Plasmids. Leonard SP, Perutka J, Powell JE, Geng P, Richhart DD, Byrom M, Kar S, Davies BW, Ellington AD, Moran NA, Barrick JE. ACS Synth Biol. 2018 May 18;7(5):1279-1290. doi: 10.1021/acssynbio.7b00399. Epub 2018 Apr 13. PubMed 29608282.
Backbone
  Vector backbone: ColE1
  Vector type: Synthetic Biology
Growth in bacteria
  Bacterial resistance: Chloramphenicol, 12.5 μg/mL
  Growth temperature: 37°C
  Growth strain: DH5alpha
  Copy number: Low Copy
Gene/Insert
  Gene/Insert name: CP32 Promoter with RBS
  Species: Synthetic
  Cloning method: Gibson Cloning
Terms and licenses: Academic/Nonprofit Terms; Industry Terms
How to cite: pBTK113 was a gift from Jeffrey Barrick (Addgene plasmid # 110578 ; http://n2t.net/addgene:110578 ; RRID:Addgene_110578)
